>Addgene plasmid #245521 | APX1-pm-mKate2 | addgene full sequence | sequence record 494476 | Addgene NGS Result
TCTCCGCTTCCTCGCTCACTGACTCGCTGCGCTCGGTCGTTCGGGTAAAGCCTGGGGTGCCTAATGAGCA
AAAGGCCAGCAAAAGGCCAGGAACCGTAAAAAGGCCGCGTTGCTGGCGTTTTTCCATAGGCTCCGCCCCC
CTGACGAGCATCACAAAAATCGACGCTCAAGTCAGAGGTGGCGAAACCCGACAGGACTATAAAGATACCA
GGCGTTTCCCCCTGGAAGCTCCCTCGTGCGCTCTCCTGTTCCGACCCTGCCGCTTACCGGATACCTGTCC
GCCTTTCTCCCTTCGGGAAGCGTGGCGCTTTCTCATAGCTCACGCTGTAGGTATCTCAGTTCGGTGTAGG
TCGTTCGCTCCAAGCTGGGCTGTGTGCACGAACCCCCCGTTCAGCCCGACCGCTGCGCCTTATCCGGTAA
CTATCGTCTTGAGTCCAACCCGGTAAGACACGACTTATCGCCACTGGCAGCAGCCACTGGTAACAGGATT
AGCAGAGCGAGGTATGTAGGCGGTGCTACAGAGTTCTTGAAGTGGTGGCCTAACTACGGCTACACTAGAA
GAACAGTATTTGGTATCTGCGCTCTGCTGAAGCCAGTTACCTTCGGAAAAAGAGTTGGTAGCTCTTGATC
CGGCAAACAAACCACCGCTGGTAGCGGTGGTTTTTTTGTTTGCAAGCAGCAGATTACGCGCAGAAAAAAA
GGATCTCAAGAAGATCCTTTGATCTTTTCTACGGGGTCTGACGCTCAGTGGAACGAAAACTCACGTTAAG
GGATTTTGGTCATGAGATTATCAAAAAGGATCTTCACCTAGATCCTTTTAAATTAAAAATGAAGTTTTAA
ATCAATCTAAAGTATATATGAGTAAACTTGGTCTGACAGTTACCAATGCTTAATCAGTGAGGCACCTATC
TCAGCGATCTGTCTATTTCGTTCATCCATAGTTGCCTGACTCCCCGTCGTGTAGATAACTACGATACGGG
AGGGCTTACCATCTGGCCCCAGTGCTGCAATGATACCGCGAGAACCACGCTCACCGGCTCCAGATTTATC
AGCAATAAACCAGCCAGCCGGAAGGGCCGAGCGCAGAAGTGGTCCTGCAACTTTATCCGCCTCCATCCAG
TCTATTAATTGTTGCCGGGAAGCTAGAGTAAGTAGTTCGCCAGTTAATAGTTTGCGCAACGTTGTTGCCA
TTGCTACAGGCATCGTGGTGTCACGCTCGTCGTTTGGTATGGCTTCATTCAGCTCCGGTTCCCAACGATC
AAGGCGAGTTACATGATCCCCCATGTTGTGCAAAAAAGCGGTTAGCTCCTTCGGTCCTCCGATCGTTGTC
AGAAGTAAGTTGGCCGCAGTGTTATCACTCATGGTTATGGCAGCACTGCATAATTCTCTTACTGTCATGC
CATCCGTAAGATGCTTTTCTGTGACTGGTGAGTACTCAACCAAGTCATTCTGAGAATAGTGTATGCGGCG
ACCGAGTTGCTCTTGCCCGGCGTCAATACGGGATAATACCGCGCCACATAGCAGAACTTTAAAAGTGCTC
ATCATTGGAAAACGTTCTTCGGGGCGAAAACTCTCAAGGATCTTACCGCTGTTGAGATCCAGTTCGATGT
AACCCACTCGTGCACCCAACTGATCTTCAGCATCTTTTACTTTCACCAGCGTTTCTGGGTGAGCAAAAAC
AGGAAGGCAAAATGCCGCAAAAAAGGGAATAAGGGCGACACGGAAATGTTGAATACTCATACTCTTCCTT
TTTCAATATTATTGAAGCATTTATCAGGGTTATTGTCTCATGAGCGGATACATATTTGAATGTATTTAGA
AAAATAAACAAATAGGGGTTCCGCGCACATTTCCCCGAAAAGTGCCACCTAAATTGTAAGCGTTAATATT
TTGTTAAAATTCGCGTTAAATTTTTGTTAAATCAGCTCATTTTTTAACCAATAGGCCGAAATCGGCAAAA
TCCCTTATAAATCAAAAGAATAGACCGAGATAGGGTTGAGTGGCCGCTACAGGGCGCTCCCATTCGCCAT
TCAGGCTGCGCAACTGTTGGGAAGGGCGTTTCGGTGCGGGCCTCTTCGCTATTACGCCAGCTGGCGAAAG
GGGGATGTGCTGCAAGGCGATTAAGTTGGGTAACGCCAGGGTTTTCCCAGTCACGACGTTGTAAAACGAC
GGCCAGTGAGCGCGACGTAATACGACTCACTATAGGGCGAATTGGCGGAAGGCCGTCAAGGCCTAGGCGC
GCCGCCACTAGATTAACCCTAGAAAGATAGTCTGCGTAAAATTGACGCATGCATTCTTGAAATATTGCTC
TCTCTTTCTAAATAGCGCGAATCCGTCGCTGTGCATTTAGGACATCTCAGTCGCCGCTTGGAGCTCCCGT
GAGGCGTGCTTGTCAATGCGGTAAGTGTCACTGATTTTGAACTATAACAACCGCGTGAGTCAAAATGACG
CATGATTATCTTTTACGTGACTTTTAAGATTTAACTCATACGATAATTATATTGTTATTTCGTGTTCTAC
TTACGTGATAACTTATTATATATATATTTTCTTGTTATAGATATCAACTAGAATCCCGGGCTAGCATGGG
CCCATCTCGACATTGATTATTGACTAGTTATTAATAGTAATCAATTACGGGGTCATTAGTTCATAGCCCA
TATATGGAGTTCCGCGTTACATAACTTACGGTAAATGGCCCGCCTGGCTGACCGCCCAACGACCCCCGCC
CATTGACGTCAATAATGACGTATGTTCCCATAGTAACGCCAATAGGGACTTTCCATTGACGTCAATGGGT
GGAGTATTTACGGTAAACTGCCCACTTGGCAGTACATCAAGTGTATCATATGCCAAGTACGCCCCCTATT
GACGTCAATGACGGTAAATGGCCCGCCTGGCATTATGCCCAGTACATGACCTTATGGGACTTTCCTACTT
GGCAGTACATCTACGTATTAGTCATCGCTATTACCATGGTCGAGGTGAGCCCCACGTTCTGCTTCACTCT
CCCCATCTCCCCCCCCTCCCCACCCCCAATTTTGTATTTATTTATTTTTTAATTATTTTGTGCAGCGATG
GGGGCGGGGGGGGGGGGGGGGCGCGCGCCAGGCGGGGCGGGGCGGGGCGAGGGGCGGGGCGGGGCGAGGC
GGAGAGGTGCGGCGGCAGCCAATCAGAGCGGCGCGCTCCGAAAGTTTCCTTTTATGGCGAGGCGGCGGCG
GCGGCGGCCCTATAAAAAGCGAAGCGCGCGGCGGGCGGGAGTCGCTGCGCGCTGCCTTCGCCCCGTGCCC
CGCTCCGCCGCCGCCTCGCGCCGCCCGCCCCGGCTCTGACTGACCGCGTTACTCCCACAGGTGAGCGGGC
GGGACGGCCCTTCTCCTCCGGGCTGTAATTAGCGCTTGGTTTAATGACGGCTTGTTTCTTTTCTGTGGCT
GCGTGAAAGCCTTGAGGGGCTCCGGGAGGGCCCTTTGTGCGGGGGGAGCGGCTCGGGGGGTGCGTGCGTG
TGTGTGTGCGTGGGGAGCGCCGCGTGCGGCTCCGCGCTGCCCGGCGGCTGTGAGCGCTGCGGGCGCGGCG
CGGGGCTTTGTGCGCTCCGCAGTGTGCGCGAGGGGAGCGCGGCCGGGGGCGGTGCCCCGCGGTGCGGGGG
GGGCTGCGAGGGGAACAAAGGCTGCGTGCGGGGTGTGTGCGTGGGGGGGTGAGCAGGGGGTGTGGGCGCG
TCGGTCGGGCTGCAACCCCCCCTGCACCCCCCTCCCCGAGTTGCTGAGCACGGCCCGGCTTCGGGTGCGG
GGCTCCGTACGGGGCGTGGCGCGGGGCTCGCCGTGCCGGGCGGGGGGTGGCGGCAGGTGGGGGTGCCGGG
CGGGGCGGGGCCGCCTCGGGCCGGGGAGGGCTCGGGGGAGGGGCGCGGCGGCCCCCGGAGCGCCGGCGGC
TGTCGAGGCGCGGCGAGCCGCAGCCATTGCCTTTTATGGTAATCGTGCGAGAGGGCGCAGGGACTTCCTT
TGTCCCAAATCTGTGCGGAGCCGAAATCTGGGAGGCGCCGCCGCACCCCCTCTAGCGGGCGCGGGGCGAA
GCGGTGCGGCGCCGGCAGGAAGGAAATGGGCGGGGAGGGCCTTCGTGCGTCGCCGCGCCGCCGTCCCCTT
CTCCCTCTCCAGCCTCGGGGCTGTCCGCGGGGGGACGGCTGCCTTCGGGGGGGACGGGGCAGGGCGGGGT
TCGGCTTCTGGCGTGTGACCGGCGGCTCTAGAGCCTCTGCTAACCATGTTCATGCCTTCTTCTTTTTCCT
ACAGCTCCTGGGCAACGTGCTGGTTATTGTGCTGTCTCATCATTTTGGCAAAGAATTCAGATCATCACAA
GTTTGTACAAAAAAGCAGGCTCCGCGGCCGCCCCCTTCACCATGCTGTGCTGTATGAGAAGAACCAAACA
GGTTGAAAAGAATGATGAGGACCAAAAGATCATGGTGAGCGAGCTGATTAAGGAGAACATGCACATGAAG
CTGTACATGGAGGGCACCGTGAACAACCACCACTTCAAGTGCACATCCGAGGGCGAAGGCAAGCCCTACG
AGGGCACCCAGACCATGAGAATCAAGGCGGTCGAGGGCGGCCCTCTCCCCTTCGCCTTCGACATCCTGGC
TACCAGCTTCATGTACGGCAGCAAAACCTTCATCAACCACACCCAGGGCATCCCCGACTTCTTTAAGCAG
TCCTTCCCCGAGGGCTTCACATGGGAGAGAGTCACCACATACGAAGACGGGGGCGTGCTGACCGCTACCC
AGGACACCAGCCTCCAGGACGGCTGCCTCATCTACAACGTCAAGATCAGAGGGGTGAACTTCCCATCCAA
CGGCCCTGTGATGCAGAAGAAAACACTCGGCTGGGAGGCCTCCACCGAGACCCTGTACCCCGCTGACGGC
GGCCTGGAAGGCAGAGCCGACATGGCCCTGAAGCTCGTGGGCGGGGGCCACCTGATCTGCAACTTGAAGA
CCACATACAGATCCAAGAAACCCGCTAAGAACCTCAAGATGCCCGGCGTCTACTATGTGGACAGAAGACT
GGAAAGAATCAAGGAGGCCGACAAAGAGACCTACGTCGAGCAGCACGAGGTGGCTGTGGCCAGATACTGC
GACCTCCCTAGCAAACTGGGGCACAGATGAAGAAGGGTGGGCGCGCCGACCCAGCTTTCTTGTACAAAGT
GGTGATGATCTGCGGCCGCCTCGAGATGCATCGATAATCTAGGATCCCTATAGTGTCACCTAAATTCAAC
CTCTGGATTACAAAATTTGTGAAAGATTGACTGGTATTCTTAACTATGTTGCTCCTTTTACGCTATGTGG
ATACGCTGCTTTAATGCCTTTGTATCATGCTATTGCTTCCCGTATGGCTTTCATTTTCTCCTCCTTGTAT
AAATCCTGGTTGCTGTCTCTTTATGAGGAGTTGTGGCCCGTTGTCAGGCAACGTGGCGTGGTGTGCACTG
TGTTTGCTGACGCAACCCCCACTGGTTGGGGCATTGCCACCACCTGTCAGCTCCTTTCCGGGACTTTCGC
TTTCCCCCTCCCTATTGCCACGGCGGAACTCATCGCCGCCTGCCTTGCCCGCTGCTGGACAGGGGCTCGG
CTGTTGGGCACTGACAATTCCGTGGTGTTGTCGGGGAAATCATCGTCCTTTCCTTGGCTGCTCGCCTGTG
TTGCCACCTGGATTCTGCGCGGGACGTCCTTCTGCTACGTCCCTTCGGCCCTCAATCCAGCGGACCTTCC
TTCCCGCGGCCTGCTGCCGGCTCTGCGGCCTCTTCCGCGTCTTCGCCTTCGCCCTCAGACGAGTCGGATC
TCCCTTTGGGCCGCCTCCCCGCAGGATCCGAGCTCGCTGATCAGCCTCGACTGTGCCTTCTAGTTGCCAG
CCATCTGTTGTTTGCCCCTCCCCCGTGCCTTCCTTGACCCTGGAAGGTGCCACTCCCACTGTCCTTTCCT
AATAAAATGAGGAAATTGCATCGCATTGTCTGAGTAGGTGTCATTCTATTCTGGGGGGTGGGGTGGGGCA
GGACAGCAAGGGGGAGGATTGGGAAGACAATAGCAGGCATGCTGGGGATGCGGTGGGCTCTATGGCTTCT
GAGGCGGAAAGAACCTGCAGCCCAAGCTTAGTTTAAACACTAGTTAAAAGTTTTGTTACTTTATAGAAGA
AATTTTGAGTTTTTGTTTTTTTTTAATAAATAAATAAACATAAATAAATTGTTTGTTGAATTTATTATTA
GTATGTAAGTGTAAATATAATAAAACTTAATATCTATTCAAATTAATAAATAAACCTCGATATACAGACC
GATAAAACACATGCGTCAATTTTACGCATGATTATCTTTAACGTACGTCACAATATGATTATCTTTCTAG
GGTTAAACGCGTATGCCGCTTAATTAACTGGCCTCATGGGCCTTCCGCTCACTGCCCGCTTTCCAGTCGG
GAAACCTGTCGTGCCAGCTGCATTAACATGGTCATAGCTGTTTCCTTGCGTATTGGGCGC
Features (pLannotate 1.2.2; 20 found; start..end, strand, type, name):
      3..43      -  rep_origin     RSF ori (fragment): Plasmids containing the RSF 1030 origin of replication can be propagated in E. coli cells that contain additional plasmids with compatible origins.
    121..709     -  rep_origin     ori: high-copy-number ColE1/pMB1/pBR322/pUC origin of replication
    880..1740    -  CDS            AmpR: β-lactamase; bla; confers resistance to ampicillin, carbenicillin, and related antibiotics
   1741..1845    -  promoter       AmpR promoter: bla
   1871..2002    -  rep_origin     M13 ori (fragment): M13 bacteriophage origin of replication; arrow indicates direction of (+) strand synthesis
   2023..2179    -  CDS            lacZα (fragment): LacZα fragment of β-galactosidase; lacZ fragment
   2188..2206    +  promoter       T7 promoter: promoter for bacteriophage T7 RNA polymerase
   2599..2978    +  enhancer       CMV enhancer: human cytomegalovirus immediate early enhancer
   2980..3257    +  promoter       chicken β-actin promoter: No description available
   3258..4274    +  intron         chimeric intron: chimera between introns from chicken β-actin and rabbit β-globin
   4272..4328    +  CDS            HBB (fragment): HBB_LEPEU - Experimental evidence at protein level: Swiss-Prot protein existence level 1. Involved in oxygen transport from the lung to the various peripheral tissues. From Lepus europaeus (European hare).
   4337..4361    +  protein_bind   attB1: mutant version of attB; recombination site for the Gateway® BP reaction BP Clonase™
   4382..4441    +  CDS            Gap43 (fragment): NEUM_RAT - Experimental evidence at protein level: Swiss-Prot protein existence level 1. This protein is associated with nerve growth. It is a major component of the motile 'growth cones' that form the tips of elongating axons. Plays a role in axonal and dendritic filopodia induction (By similarity). From Rattus norvegicus (Rat).
   4442..5140    +  CDS            mKate2: monomeric far-red fluorescent protein (Shcherbo et al., 2009) mammalian codon-optimized
   5159..5183    -  protein_bind   attB2: mutant version of attB; recombination site for the Gateway® BP reaction BP Clonase™
   5228..5245    -  promoter       SP6 promoter (fragment): promoter for bacteriophage SP6 RNA polymerase
   5246..5832    +  misc_feature   WPRE: woodchuck hepatitis virus posttranscriptional regulatory element
   5861..6085    +  polyA_signal   bGH poly(A) signal: bovine growth hormone polyadenylation signal
   6089..6105    +  promoter       SV40 promoter (fragment): SV40 enhancer and early promoter
   6419..6466    -  CDS            lacI (fragment): lac repressor; lacI; The lac repressor binds to the lac operator to inhibit transcription in E. coli. This inhibition can be relieved by adding lactose or isopropyl-β-D-thiogalactopyranoside (IPTG).
