[The description below was written by a language model from this plasmid's Addgene catalogue record and pLannotate feature annotations shown in this document.]
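Description:
APX1-pm-mKate2 is a mammalian expression plasmid built on the APX1 backbone, designed for piggyBac transposon-mediated genomic insertion of a plasma-membrane-targeted red fluorescent reporter. It is propagated in E. coli as a high-copy plasmid through a ColE1/pUC-type origin and selected with ampicillin via the β-lactamase gene. Short remnants of other cloning-vector elements (M13 ori, lacZα, lacI, RSF ori, T7 and SP6 promoter sequences) are also annotated but appear only as fragments. The record states that integration relies on piggyBac inverted terminal repeats. These repeats are not called out in the automated feature table, although unannotated stretches flank the expression cassette where they would be expected to lie. No mammalian selection marker is annotated.

The payload sits downstream of the CAG promoter, made up of the CMV immediate-early enhancer, the chicken β-actin promoter and a chimeric β-actin/β-globin intron, which gives strong, broadly active expression. The coding sequence was introduced by Gateway recombination and is therefore bracketed by attB1 and attB2 sites. It consists of a short N-terminal fragment of rat GAP-43, a motif commonly used to anchor proteins to the inner face of the plasma membrane, fused in frame to the monomeric far-red fluorescent protein mKate2. A WPRE follows the insert to enhance transcript stability and expression, and a bovine growth hormone polyadenylation signal terminates the transcript.

When supplied together with a piggyBac transposase source, the cassette can be stably integrated into the host genome to outline cell membranes. The associated work concerns fluorescent reporter lines in human pluripotent stem cells for live imaging of neurogenesis.
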