Addgene plasmid #245521: APX1-pm-mKate2
Purpose: Plasmid for PiggyBac /ITR mediated insertion of pm-mKate2 sequence downstream of CAG promoter using Gateway recombination cassette
Depositing lab: Timothy Sanders & Kate Storey. Depositing organization: University of Pittsburgh (University, School of Medicine, and Cancer Institute). Publication: Engineering fluorescent reporters in human pluripotent stem cells and strategies for live imaging human neurogenesis. Dady A, Davidson L, Loyer N, Rappich S, Findlay G, Sanders T, Januschke J, Storey KG. Development. 2025 Aug 1:dev.205082. doi: 10.1242/dev.205082. PubMed 40748212.
Backbone
  Vector backbone: APX1
  Backbone manufacturer: Timothy Sanders
  Vector type: Mammalian Expression
Growth in bacteria
  Bacterial resistance: Ampicillin, 100 μg/mL
  Growth temperature: 37°C
  Growth strain: DH5alpha
  Copy number: High Copy
Gene/Insert
  Gene/Insert name: pm-mKate2 (alt name: GAP-43 N-terminus)
  Species: R. norvegicus (rat)
  Insert size (bp): 800
  Cloning method: Gateway Cloning
Terms and licenses: Academic/Nonprofit Terms; Industry Terms: Not Available to Industry
How to cite: APX1-pm-mKate2 was a gift from Timothy Sanders & Kate Storey (Addgene plasmid # 245521 ; http://n2t.net/addgene:245521 ; RRID:Addgene_245521)
